>Addgene plasmid #74889 | pEGFP C1-Eps8 ∆bund | addgene partial sequence | sequence record 142476 | EGFP-C 5'-CATGGTCCTGCTGGAGTTCGTG-3'
AGCTGTCAGTCCGGACTCAGATCCAATGGTCATATGTCTAACCGCTCCAGTGGGTATGGAGTCTACCCTT
CTCAACTGAATGGTTACGGATCTTCACCACCCTATTCCCAGATGGACAGAGAACACAGCTCAAGAACAAG
TGCAAAGGCCCTTTATGAACAAAGGAAGAACTATGCCCGAGACAGTGTCAGCAGTGTGTCGGACGTGTCC
CAGTACCGCGTGGAACACTTGACCACCTTCGTGCTGGATCGGAAAGATGCAATGATCACTGTCGAGGACG
GAATAAGAAAGCTGAAGTTGCTGGATGCCAAGGGCAAAGTGTGGACTCAAGATATGATTCTCCAAGTGGA
TGACCGAGCTGTGAGCCTGATTGACTTAGAGTCAAAGAATGAATTGGAGAATTTTCCTCTAAACACAATC
TCGCATTGTCAAGCAGTGGTGCATGCATGCAGCTATGACTCCATTCTCGCCTTGGTATGCAAAGAGCCAA
CGCAGAGCAAGCCAGACCTTCACCTTTTCCAGTGTGATGAGGTTAAGGCAAACCTAATTAGTGAAGATAT
CGAAAGTGCAATCAGTGACAGTAAAGGTGGGAAACAGAAGAGGCGGCCGGAGGCCCTGAGGATGATTGCC
AAAGCAGATCCTGGCATCCCTCCTCCTCCCAGAGCTCCTGCCCCTGTGCCACCGGGGACTGTCACACAGG
TGGACGTTAGGAGTCGCGTAGCAGCCTGGTCTGCCTGGGCAGCTGACCAGGGTGACTTCGAGAAGCCCCG
GCAGTACCACGAGCAAGAAGAGACGCCCGAGATGATGGCAGCCCGGATCGACAGGGATGTGCAAATCTTA
AACCATATTTTGGATGACATTGAATTTTTTATCACCAAACTCC
