>Addgene plasmid #74889 | pEGFP C1-Eps8 ∆bund | addgene partial sequence | sequence record 142478 | SV40pA-R 5'-GAAATTTGTGATGCTATTGC-3'
AACAGTTAACAACAACAATTGCATTCATTTTATGTTTCAGGTTCAGGGGGAGGTGTGGGAGGTTTTTTAA
AGCAAGTAAAACCTCTACAAATGTGGTATGGCTGATTATGATCAGTTATCTAGATCCGGTGGATCCCGGG
CCCGCGGTACCGTCGACTGCAGAATTCTCAGTGGCTGCTCCCTTCATCAAAAGACTCCACTCCCGAGTCG
CTCGCAGCGGCGCTGATCTTCTCCTGCCGTCTCCGCATGATCTCTTGTAACTCGGAGCTTCCATTACTGT
CCTCCAAAGCAGCTTTCTGAACAGTGATTTGGTTAAAGACTCTGGCACCTTCCGGGCAGACAGACCTCAG
TTCGTCTGCGTTGGCAGAAAAGAGTTGTGCTCCGTTCAACACCCCGAGGCTATTGACAGTCACGGGATTG
AATCCCTTTGACTGCAGCCAAGTCTTTACTTCTTCCGGTGAGGAGTCATAAGTGATATTGATCACTGGAA
CGTTCTGCCGTGGCACGTGGAACTTCCTCTGCGCAGCACTGCGCCCGATGGTCAGCCTCTGGAAGAGCTC
ATCCTGAACCTCTTCCATCTGGGACTTCCTTCGGTCCACTGGGAGTTGTTTGTATCTCTGGCTGTCCCGC
ACAATGCTGCCCCCACTGTCACTGGAGCTGCTGTTCTGGCGGGTGACATCTGCTGGAACCTTGGGCACAG
AAACGGGTGCTGGTACAGAAGGTGGAAGGGGGACCGGAACGGGTGCTGGCGTTGGAGGGGGTGATGGGGC
AGAAGGAGTGTCAGCTGATCTCAGGCCGTATTCCGTCCTTTGTTTCTGTATGGTATGTGTGG
