[The description below was written by a language model from this plasmid's Addgene catalogue record.]
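Description:
pEGFP C1-Eps8 ∆bund is a mammalian expression plasmid built on the Clontech pEGFP-C1 backbone (about 4.7 kb), giving a total size of roughly 7.1 kb. It is maintained as a high-copy plasmid in E. coli under kanamycin selection. The same resistance cassette provides neomycin resistance in mammalian cells, so stable transfectants can be selected with G418. The record includes no feature table, so the promoter and polyadenylation elements are not listed explicitly. The pEGFP-C1 backbone conventionally drives expression from the CMV immediate-early promoter, and the SV40 polyA sequencing primer listed in the record is consistent with an SV40 polyadenylation signal downstream of the cloning site.

The payload is a mouse Eps8 coding sequence of about 2.4 kb. It was inserted by restriction cloning between BamHI (destroyed during cloning) and EcoRI sites. In the C1 configuration the insert lies downstream of EGFP, so the protein is made with EGFP at its N-terminus. The insert carries two alanine substitutions, L757A and K759A, which the record describes as a bundling activity mutant. Eps8 regulates actin dynamics through two distinct activities, filament capping and filament bundling, and this variant is designed to disable the bundling function.

The construct is used to express the fluorescently tagged mutant in mammalian cells, allowing its localisation to be visualised. Comparison with wild-type Eps8 or other Eps8 mutants can then show how much bundling, as opposed to capping, contributes to actin-based structures and cell behaviour.
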