Addgene plasmid #74889: pEGFP C1-Eps8 ∆bund
Purpose: mammalian expression of the bundling activity mutant Eps8 fused to GFP
Depositing lab: Giorgio Scita. Depositing organization: IFOM Fondazione, Italy. Publication: Molecular basis for the dual function of Eps8 on actin dynamics: bundling and capping. Hertzog M, Milanesi F, Hazelwood L, Disanza A, Liu H, Perlade E, Malabarba MG, Pasqualato S, Maiolica A, Confalonieri S, Le Clainche C, Offenhauser N, Block J, Rottner K, Di Fiore PP, Carlier MF, Volkmann N, Hanein D, Scita G. PLoS Biol. 2010 Jun 1;8(6):e1000387. doi: 10.1371/journal.pbio.1000387. PubMed 20532239.
Backbone
  Vector backbone: pEGFP-C1
  Backbone manufacturer: clontech
  Backbone size w/o insert (bp): 4731
  Total vector size (bp): 7100
  Vector type: Mammalian Expression
  Selectable markers: Neomycin (select with G418)
Growth in bacteria
  Bacterial resistance: Kanamycin, 50 μg/mL
  Growth temperature: 37°C
  Growth strain: DH5alpha
  Copy number: High Copy
Gene/Insert
  Gene/Insert name: Eps8
  Species: M. musculus (mouse)
  Insert size (bp): 2400
  Mutation: L757A, K759A
  GenBank ID: 13860
  Entrez Gene: Eps8
  Cloning method: Restriction Enzyme; 5′ cloning site BamHI (destroyed during cloning); 3′ cloning site EcoRI (unknown if destroyed)
  Sequencing primers: 5′ EGFP-C; 3′ SV40pA-R
Terms and licenses: Academic/Nonprofit Terms; Industry Terms: Not Available to Industry
How to cite: pEGFP C1-Eps8 ∆bund was a gift from Giorgio Scita (Addgene plasmid # 74889 ; http://n2t.net/addgene:74889 ; RRID:Addgene_74889)
